Addgene plasmid #225805: pGLU_91
Purpose: RS421 library variant 14073
Depositing lab: Nili Ostrov. Depositing organization: Cultivarium, Convergent Research. Publication: A scalable transposon mutagenesis system for non-model bacteria. Gilbert C, Leung J, Crits-Christoph A, Kang SC, Esmurria A, Fenn K, Brumwell SL, Martin-Moldes Z, Mendler K, Barnum TP, Nguyen M-A, Lee HH, Ostrov N. bioRxiv 2025.12.22.696024 10.64898/2025.12.22.696024.
Backbone
  Vector backbone: N/A
  Vector type: Synthetic Biology
Growth in bacteria
  Bacterial resistance: Chloramphenicol, 25 μg/mL
  Growth temperature: 37°C
  Growth strain: DH5alpha
  Copy number: High Copy
Gene/Insert
  Gene/Insert name: 14073_[Himar]
  Species: Clostridium phytofermentans ISDg
  Mutation: N/A
  Cloning method: Other
Terms and licenses: Academic/Nonprofit Terms; Industry Terms: Not Available to Industry
How to cite: pGLU_91 was a gift from Nili Ostrov (Addgene plasmid # 225805 ; http://n2t.net/addgene:225805 ; RRID:Addgene_225805)
