[The description below was written by a language model from this plasmid's Addgene catalogue record and pLannotate feature annotations shown in this document.]
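Description:
pGLU_91 is a small (about 2.3 kb) synthetic-biology plasmid deposited as one member of a part library, recorded as "RS421 library variant 14073". No named backbone is given. It is maintained in standard E. coli cloning strains through a high-copy ColE1/pMB1/pUC-type origin of replication. Selection is by chloramphenicol, conferred by a chloramphenicol acetyltransferase (cat) gene driven by its native cat promoter and followed by the phage lambda t0 transcription terminator. These maintenance elements account for most of the annotated sequence.

The insert is listed as "14073_[Himar]", with Clostridium phytofermentans ISDg given as the source species. The name suggests a library element from that organism associated with Himar, a mariner-family transposon/transposase system. However, the record does not state what kind of element variant 14073 is, such as a promoter or other regulatory sequence. The automated annotation also does not label any feature corresponding to it. At this plasmid size, a full-length transposase gene is unlikely to be present, and none is annotated. The insert most likely lies in the unannotated regions of the sequence. The only other hits there are short fragments of a lac operator and of lacZα, which are probably remnants of a cloning site rather than functional parts.

The associated publication describes a scalable transposon mutagenesis system for non-model bacteria. In that context, pGLU_91 appears to be a storage or source vector for one candidate part used in building or testing Himar-based transposon constructs across diverse bacterial hosts. The record does not spell out its exact role.
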