Features (pLannotate 1.2.2; 6 found; start..end, strand, type, name):
    379..394     -  protein_bind   lac operator (fragment): The lac repressor binds to the lac operator to inhibit transcription in E. coli. This inhibition can be relieved by adding lactose or isopropyl-β-D-thiogalactopyranoside (IPTG). lac repressor encoded by lacI
    545..1133    -  rep_origin     ori: high-copy-number ColE1/pMB1/pBR322/pUC origin of replication
   1266..1360    -  terminator     lambda t0 terminator: transcription terminator from phage lambda
   1384..2040    -  CDS            cat: CAT_ECOLX - Experimental evidence at protein level: Swiss-Prot protein existence level 1. This enzyme is an effector of chloramphenicol resistance in bacteria. From Escherichia coli. This protein is used as a marker in many commonly used cloning vectors, such as pACYC184.
   2041..2143    -  promoter       cat promoter: promoter of the E. coli cat gene encoding chloramphenicol acetyltransferase
   2218..2261    -  CDS            lacZα (fragment): LacZα fragment of β-galactosidase; lacZ fragment
>Addgene plasmid #225805 | pGLU_91 | addgene full sequence | sequence record 446931 | Addgene NGS Result
GTATCGCAGGTCTCACCATTTATACCAATCCCTCAACTTTCCTGTTTTTAGCATTTACAACTTTGATATT
TTGTGAGCCTCACTTAGTTTCATATAGGTAGCATACTTAACTTCAAATTAGCAACTCACTAAGTCTCATA
AAAAGCAACTCACTAAGTTTCACTATAATCAGTACACTTAACTTTAACAGGTTGGATGATAAGTCCCCGG
TCTAGGGTCACGCGTAGGACGCGTCGAGTAGGGTGACTGTGCCCGACACTGATACGTATGAGACCGTCAG
GCACGATCGAGCATGCTAGAAGGCTAGGTGGAGGCTCAGTGATGATAAGTCTGCGATGGTGGATGCATGT
GTCATGGTCATAGCTGTTTCCTGTGTGAAATTGTTATCCGCTCAGAGGGCACAATCCTATTCCGCGCTAT
CCGACAATCTCCAAGACATTAGGTGGAGTTCAGTTCGGCGTATGGCATATGTCGCTGGAAAGAACATGTG
AGCAAAAGGCCAGCAAAAGGCCAGGAACCGTAAAAAGGCCGCGTTGCTGGCGTTTTTCCATAGGCTCCGC
CCCCCTGACGAGCATCACAAAAATCGACGCTCAAGTCAGAGGTGGCGAAACCCGACAGGACTATAAAGAT
ACCAGGCGTTTCCCCCTGGAAGCTCCCTCGTGCGCTCTCCTGTTCCGACCCTGCCGCTTACCGGATACCT
GTCCGCCTTTCTCCCTTCGGGAAGCGTGGCGCTTTCTCATAGCTCACGCTGTAGGTATCTCAGTTCGGTG
TAGGTCGTTCGCTCCAAGCTGGGCTGTGTGCACGAACCCCCCGTTCAGCCCGACCGCTGCGCCTTATCCG
GTAACTATCGTCTTGAGTCCAACCCGGTAAGACACGACTTATCGCCACTGGCAGCAGCCACTGGTAACAG
GATTAGCAGAGCGAGGTATGTAGGCGGTGCTACAGAGTTCTTGAAGTGGTGGCCTAACTACGGCTACACT
AGAAGAACAGTATTTGGTATCTGCGCTCTGCTGAAGCCAGTTACCTTCGGAAAAAGAGTTGGTAGCTCTT
GATCCGGCAAACAAACCACCGCTGGTAGCGGTGGTTTTTTTGTTTGCAAGCAGCAGATTACGCGCAGAAA
AAAAGGATCTCAAGAAGATCCTTTGATCTTTTCTACGGGGTCTGACGCTCTATTCAACAAAGCCGCCGTC
CCGTCAAGTCAGCGTAAATGGGTAGGGGGCTTCAAATCGTCCCCCCATACGATATAAGTTGTTACTAGTG
CTTGGATTCTCACCAATAAAAAACGCCCGGCGGCAACCGAGCGTTCTGAACAAATCCAGATGGAGTTCTG
AGGTCATTACTGGATCTATCAACAGGAGTCCAAGCGAGCTCGATATCAAATTACGCCCCGCCCTGCCACT
CATCGCAGTACTGTTGTAATTCATTAAGCATTCTGCCGACATGGAAGCCATCACAAACGGCATGATGAAC
CTGAATCGCCAGCGGCATCAGCACCTTGTCGCCTTGCGTATAATATTTGCCCATGGTGAAAACGGGGGCG
AAGAAGTTGTCCATATTGGCCACGTTTAAATCAAAACTGGTGAAACTCACCCAGGGATTGGCTGAGACGA
AAAACATATTCTCAATAAACCCTTTAGGGAAATAGGCCAGGTTTTCACCGTAACACGCCACATCTTGCGA
ATATATGTGTAGAAACTGCCGGAAATCGTCGTGGTATTCACTCCAGAGCGATGAAAACGTTTCAGTTTGC
TCATGGAAAACGGTGTAACAAGGGTGAACACTATCCCATATCACCAGCTCACCGTCTTTCATTGCCATAC
GAAATTCCGGATGAGCATTCATCAGGCGGGCAAGAATGTGAATAAAGGCCGGATAAAACTTGTGCTTATT
TTTCTTTACGGTCTTTAAAAAGGCCGTAATATCCAGCTGAACGGTCTGGTTATAGGTACATTGAGCAACT
GACTGAAATGCCTCAAAATGTTCTTTACGATGCCATTGGGATATATCAACGGTGGTATATCCAGTGATTT
TTTTCTCCATTTTAGCTTCCTTAGCTCCTGAAAATCTCGATAACTCAAAAAATACGCCCGGTAGTGATCT
TATTTCATTATGGTGAAAGTTGGAACCTCTTACGTGCCGATCAACGTCTCATTGATACCTGAAACAAAAC
CCATCGTACGGCCAAGGAAGTCTCCAATAACTGTGATCCACCACAAGCGCCAGGGTTTTCCCAGTCACGA
CGTTGTAAAACGACGGCCAGTCATGCATAATCCGCACGCATCTGGAATAAGGAAGTGCCATTCCGCCTGA
CCT
